>Addgene plasmid #131888 | pDONR221_SLC17A1 | addgene full sequence | sequence record 259090 | Addgene NGS Result
CTTTCCTGCGTTATCCCCTGATTCTGTGGATAACCGTATTACCGCCTTTGAGTGAGCTGATACCGCTCGC
CGCAGCCGAACGACCGAGCGCAGCGAGTCAGTGAGCGAGGAAGCGGAAGAGCGCCCAATACGCAAACCGC
CTCTCCCCGCGCGTTGGCCGATTCATTAATGCAGCTGGCACGACAGGTTTCCCGACTGGAAAGCGGGCAG
TGAGCGCAACGCAATTAATACGCGTACCGCTAGCCAGGAAGAGTTTGTAGAAACGCAAAAAGGCCATCCG
TCAGGATGGCCTTCTGCTTAGTTTGATGCCTGGCAGTTTATGGCGGGCGTCCTGCCCGCCACCCTCCGGG
CCGTTGCTTCACAACGTTCAAATCCGCTCCCGGCGGATTTGTCCTACTCAGGAGAGCGTTCACCGACAAA
CAACAGATAAAACGAAAGGCCCAGTCTTCCGACTGAGCCTTTCGTTTTATTTGATGCCTGGCAGTTCCCT
ACTCTCGCGTTAACGCTAGCATGGATGTTTTCCCAGTCACGACGTTGTAAAACGACGGCCAGTCTTAAGC
TCGGGCCCCAAATAATGATTTTATTTTGACTGATAGTGACCTGTTCGTTGCAACACATTGATGAGCAATG
CTTTTTTATAATGCCAACTTTGTACAAAAAAGCAGGCTCCACCATGCAGATGGACAACCGGCTGCCCCCT
AAGAAGGTGCCTGGCTTCTGCTCCTTTAGATACGGCCTGTCTTTCCTGGTGCACTGCTGTAATGTGATCA
TCACAGCCCAGCGGGCCTGTCTGAACCTGACCATGGTGGTCATGGTGAATTCTACAGATCCCCACGGCCT
GCCTAACACCAGCACAAAGAAGCTGCTGGACAACATCAAGAATCCTATGTACAATTGGAGCCCAGATATC
CAGGGCATCATCCTGAGCTCCACATCCTATGGCGTGATCATCATCCAGGTGCCCGTGGGCTACTTCTCTG
GCATCTATAGCACCAAGAAGATGATCGGCTTTGCCCTGTGCCTGTCTAGCGTGCTGAGCCTGCTGATCCC
ACCCGCCGCCGGCATCGGCGTGGCCTGGGTGGTGGTGTGCAGGGCAGTGCAGGGAGCAGCACAGGGCATC
GTGGCCACAGCCCAGTTCGAGATCTACGTGAAGTGGGCACCTCCACTGGAGAGGGGCAGACTGACCTCCA
TGTCTACAAGCGGCTTCCTGCTGGGCCCTTTTATCGTGCTGCTGGTGACCGGCGTGATCTGCGAGTCCCT
GGGATGGCCAATGGTGTTCTATATCTTTGGAGCATGCGGATGTGCCGTGTGCCTGCTGTGGTTCGTGCTG
TTTTACGACGATCCAAAGGACCACCCCTGTATCTCCATCTCTGAGAAGGAGTATATCACCTCCTCTCTGG
TGCAGCAGGTGAGCTCCTCTAGACAGAGCCTGCCAATCAAGGCCATCCTGAAGTCCCTGCCCGTGTGGGC
AATCAGCACCGGCTCCTTCACATTCTTTTGGAGCCACAACATCATGACCCTGTACACACCCATGTTTATC
AATTCCATGCTGCACGTGAACATCAAGGAGAATGGCTTCCTGAGCTCCCTGCCTTATCTGTTTGCATGGA
TCTGCGGAAACCTGGCAGGACAGCTGTCCGACTTCTTTCTGACAAGGAATATCCTGTCTGTGATCGCCGT
GCGCAAGCTGTTCACCGCAGCAGGCTTTCTGCTGCCAGCAATCTTCGGCGTGTGCCTGCCTTACCTGTCT
AGCACATTCTATTCCATCGTGATCTTTCTGATCCTGGCAGGAGCAACCGGATCTTTCTGCCTGGGCGGCG
TGTTTATCAACGGCCTGGATATCGCCCCAAGGTACTTCGGCTTTATCAAGGCCTGTTCTACCCTGACAGG
CATGATCGGAGGACTGATCGCAAGCACCCTGACAGGCCTGATCCTGAAGCAGGACCCCGAGAGCGCCTGG
TTCAAGACCTTTATCCTGATGGCCGCCATCAATGTGACAGGCCTGATCTTTTATCTGATCGTGGCCACCG
CCGAGATCCAGGATTGGGCCAAGGAGAAGCAGCACACCCGCCTGGACCCAGCTTTCTTGTACAAAGTTGG
CATTATAAGAAAGCATTGCTTATCAATTTGTTGCAACGAACAGGTCACTATCAGTCAAAATAAAATCATT
ATTTGCCATCCAGCTGATATCCCCTATAGTGAGTCGTATTACATGGTCATAGCTGTTTCCTGGCAGCTCT
GGCCCGTGTCTCAAAATCTCTGATGTTACATTGCACAAGATAAAAATATATCATCATGAACAATAAAACT
GTCTGCTTACATAAACAGTAATACAAGGGGTGTTATGAGCCATATTCAACGGGAAACGTCGAGGCCGCGA
TTAAATTCCAACATGGATGCTGATTTATATGGGTATAAATGGGCTCGCGATAATGTCGGGCAATCAGGTG
CGACAATCTATCGCTTGTATGGGAAGCCCGATGCGCCAGAGTTGTTTCTGAAACATGGCAAAGGTAGCGT
TGCCAATGATGTTACAGATGAGATGGTCAGACTAAACTGGCTGACGGAATTTATGCCTCTTCCGACCATC
AAGCATTTTATCCGTACTCCTGATGATGCATGGTTACTCACCACTGCGATCCCCGGAAAAACAGCATTCC
AGGTATTAGAAGAATATCCTGATTCAGGTGAAAATATTGTTGATGCGCTGGCAGTGTTCCTGCGCCGGTT
GCATTCGATTCCTGTTTGTAATTGTCCTTTTAACAGCGATCGCGTATTTCGTCTCGCTCAGGCGCAATCA
CGAATGAATAACGGTTTGGTTGATGCGAGTGATTTTGATGACGAGCGTAATGGCTGGCCTGTTGAACAAG
TCTGGAAAGAAATGCATAAACTTTTGCCATTCTCACCGGATTCAGTCGTCACTCATGGTGATTTCTCACT
TGATAACCTTATTTTTGACGAGGGGAAATTAATAGGTTGTATTGATGTTGGACGAGTCGGAATCGCAGAC
CGATACCAGGATCTTGCCATCCTATGGAACTGCCTCGGTGAGTTTTCTCCTTCATTACAGAAACGGCTTT
TTCAAAAATATGGTATTGATAATCCTGATATGAATAAATTGCAGTTTCATTTGATGCTCGATGAGTTTTT
CTAATCAGAATTGGTTAATTGGTTGTAACACTGGCAGAGCATTACGCTGACTTGACGGGACGGCGCAAGC
TCATGACCAAAATCCCTTAACGTGAGTTACGCGTCGTTCCACTGAGCGTCAGACCCCGTAGAAAAGATCA
AAGGATCTTCTTGAGATCCTTTTTTTCTGCGCGTAATCTGCTGCTTGCAAACAAAAAAACCACCGCTACC
AGCGGTGGTTTGTTTGCCGGATCAAGAGCTACCAACTCTTTTTCCGAAGGTAACTGGCTTCAGCAGAGCG
CAGATACCAAATACTGTTCTTCTAGTGTAGCCGTAGTTAGGCCACCACTTCAAGAACTCTGTAGCACCGC
CTACATACCTCGCTCTGCTAATCCTGTTACCAGTGGCTGCTGCCAGTGGCGATAAGTCGTGTCTTACCGG
GTTGGACTCAAGACGATAGTTACCGGATAAGGCGCAGCGGTCGGGCTGAACGGGGGGTTCGTGCACACAG
CCCAGCTTGGAGCGAACGACCTACACCGAACTGAGATACCTACAGCGTGAGCTATGAGAAAGCGCCACGC
TTCCCGAAGGGAGAAAGGCGGACAGGTATCCGGTAAGCGGCAGGGTCGGAACAGGAGAGCGCACGAGGGA
GCTTCCAGGGGGAAACGCCTGGTATCTTTATAGTCCTGTCGGGTTTCGCCACCTCTGACTTGAGCGTCGA
TTTTTGTGATGCTCGTCAGGGGGGCGGAGCCTATGGAAAAACGCCAGCAACGCGGCCTTTTTACGGTTCC
TGGCCTTTTGCTGGCCTTTTGCTCACATGTT
Features (pLannotate 1.2.2; 10 found; start..end, strand, type, name):
    121..213     +  CDS            lacI (fragment): lac repressor; lacI; The lac repressor binds to the lac operator to inhibit transcription in E. coli. This inhibition can be relieved by adding lactose or isopropyl-β-D-thiogalactopyranoside (IPTG).
    268..295     -  terminator     rrnB T2 terminator: transcription terminator T2 from the E. coli rrnB gene
    427..470     +  terminator     rrnB T1 terminator: Escherichia coli rrnB; transcription terminator T1 from the E. coli rrnB gene
    517..553     -  CDS            lacZα (fragment): LacZα fragment of β-galactosidase; lacZ fragment
    569..668     +  protein_bind   attL1: mutant version of attL; recombination site for the Gateway® LR reaction LR Clonase™
    674..2074    +  CDS            SLC17A1: NPT1_HUMAN - Also known as NPT1. Experimental evidence at protein level: Swiss-Prot protein existence level 1. Important for the resorption of phosphate by the kidney. May be involved in actively transporting phosphate into cells via Na(+) cotransport in the renal brush border membrane. Plays a role in urate transport in the kidney (PubMed:27906618). From Homo sapiens (Human).
   2076..2175    -  protein_bind   attL2: mutant version of attL; recombination site for the Gateway® LR reaction LR Clonase™
   2193..2211    -  promoter       T7 promoter: promoter for bacteriophage T7 RNA polymerase
   2345..3154    +  CDS            KanR: aminoglycoside phosphotransferase; aph(3')-Ia; confers resistance to kanamycin in bacteria or G418 (Geneticin®) in eukaryotes
   3301..3889    +  rep_origin     ori: high-copy-number ColE1/pMB1/pBR322/pUC origin of replication
