[The description below was written by a language model from this plasmid's Addgene catalogue record and pLannotate feature annotations shown in this document.]
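Description:
pDONR221_SLC17A1 is a Gateway entry clone built on the pDONR221 backbone and carrying a codon-optimized open reading frame for human SLC17A1 (also known as NPT1 or NAPI-1). This solute carrier is a sodium-dependent phosphate transporter implicated in renal phosphate resorption and urate transport. The plasmid is about 3.95 kb in total, with a 1,401 bp insert. It is maintained in E. coli at high copy through a ColE1/pUC-type origin of replication and is selected with kanamycin via the KanR aminoglycoside phosphotransferase gene.

The SLC17A1 coding sequence lies between attL1 and attL2, the recombination sites acted on by LR Clonase. This arrangement allows the ORF to be moved directionally and in frame into any attR-containing destination vector. Although the catalogue lists the vector type as mammalian expression, the feature table shows no eukaryotic promoter, polyadenylation signal, tag or reporter around the insert. Expression in mammalian cells therefore depends on the elements supplied by the chosen destination vector. The rrnB T1 and T2 terminators upstream of attL1 insulate the insert from read-through transcription in bacteria. A T7 promoter sits just beyond attL2, oriented back toward the insert. The short lacI and lacZα fragments annotated upstream appear to be non-functional backbone remnants. M13 forward and reverse priming sites flanking the cassette are used for sequence verification.

The clone belongs to a large consortium collection of SLC transporter ORFs. It is intended as a source template for subcloning SLC17A1 into custom expression vectors for functional and drug-discovery studies of solute carriers.
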