Addgene plasmid #131888: pDONR221_SLC17A1
Purpose: Gateway entry clone with codon-optimized ORF sequence for subcloning into custom expression vectors
Depositing lab: RESOLUTE Consortium & Giulio Superti-Furga. Depositing organization: CeMM Research Center for Molecular Medicine. Publication: The RESOLUTE consortium: unlocking SLC transporters for drug discovery. Superti-Furga G, Lackner D, Wiedmer T, Ingles-Prieto A, Barbosa B, Girardi E, Goldmann U, Gurtl B, Klavins K, Klimek C, Lindinger S, Lineiro-Retes E, Muller AC, Onstein S, Redinger G, Reil D, Sedlyarov V, Wolf G, Crawford M, Everley R, ... Steppan CM. Nat Rev Drug Discov. 2020 Jul;19(7):429-430. doi: 10.1038/d41573-020-00056-6. PubMed 32265506.
Backbone
  Vector backbone: pDONR221
  Backbone manufacturer: Thermo Fisher Scientific
  Backbone size w/o insert (bp): 2550
  Vector type: Mammalian Expression
Growth in bacteria
  Bacterial resistance: Kanamycin, 50 μg/mL
  Growth temperature: 37°C
  Growth strain: Stbl3
  Copy number: High Copy
Gene/Insert
  Gene/Insert name: SLC17A1 (alt name: NAPI-1, NPT1)
  Species: H. sapiens (human)
  Insert size (bp): 1401
  Entrez Gene: SLC17A1 (a.k.a. NAPI-1, NPT-1, NPT1)
  Cloning method: Gateway Cloning
  Sequencing primers: 5′ M13-fwd; 3′ M13-rev
Terms and licenses: Academic/Nonprofit Terms; Industry Terms
Depositor comments: For more information on the full Resolute plasmid collection, please see www.addgene.org/depositor-collections/re-solute/. Please provide your feedback on this plasmid to the RESOLUTE consortium by filling out their RESOLUTE repository feedback form: https://forms.office.com/Pages/ResponsePage.aspx?id=0e05yklzmkS7rjFGQL4N7z4feCLQvEJAmVcOCM_u885UN1JJRko0Ukg4TVQwNTZLOUxPQVJWT1NHUCQlQCN0PWcu
How to cite: pDONR221_SLC17A1 was a gift from RESOLUTE Consortium & Giulio Superti-Furga (Addgene plasmid # 131888 ; http://n2t.net/addgene:131888 ; RRID:Addgene_131888)
