>Addgene plasmid #131888 | pDONR221_SLC17A1 | depositor partial sequence | sequence record 253176 | Codon-optimized ORF of SLC17A1
ATGCAGATGGACAACCGGCTGCCCCCTAAGAAGGTGCCTGGCTTCTGCTCCTTTAGATACGGCCTGTCTT
TCCTGGTGCACTGCTGTAATGTGATCATCACAGCCCAGCGGGCCTGTCTGAACCTGACCATGGTGGTCAT
GGTGAATTCTACAGATCCCCACGGCCTGCCTAACACCAGCACAAAGAAGCTGCTGGACAACATCAAGAAT
CCTATGTACAATTGGAGCCCAGATATCCAGGGCATCATCCTGAGCTCCACATCCTATGGCGTGATCATCA
TCCAGGTGCCCGTGGGCTACTTCTCTGGCATCTATAGCACCAAGAAGATGATCGGCTTTGCCCTGTGCCT
GTCTAGCGTGCTGAGCCTGCTGATCCCACCCGCCGCCGGCATCGGCGTGGCCTGGGTGGTGGTGTGCAGG
GCAGTGCAGGGAGCAGCACAGGGCATCGTGGCCACAGCCCAGTTCGAGATCTACGTGAAGTGGGCACCTC
CACTGGAGAGGGGCAGACTGACCTCCATGTCTACAAGCGGCTTCCTGCTGGGCCCTTTTATCGTGCTGCT
GGTGACCGGCGTGATCTGCGAGTCCCTGGGATGGCCAATGGTGTTCTATATCTTTGGAGCATGCGGATGT
GCCGTGTGCCTGCTGTGGTTCGTGCTGTTTTACGACGATCCAAAGGACCACCCCTGTATCTCCATCTCTG
AGAAGGAGTATATCACCTCCTCTCTGGTGCAGCAGGTGAGCTCCTCTAGACAGAGCCTGCCAATCAAGGC
CATCCTGAAGTCCCTGCCCGTGTGGGCAATCAGCACCGGCTCCTTCACATTCTTTTGGAGCCACAACATC
ATGACCCTGTACACACCCATGTTTATCAATTCCATGCTGCACGTGAACATCAAGGAGAATGGCTTCCTGA
GCTCCCTGCCTTATCTGTTTGCATGGATCTGCGGAAACCTGGCAGGACAGCTGTCCGACTTCTTTCTGAC
AAGGAATATCCTGTCTGTGATCGCCGTGCGCAAGCTGTTCACCGCAGCAGGCTTTCTGCTGCCAGCAATC
TTCGGCGTGTGCCTGCCTTACCTGTCTAGCACATTCTATTCCATCGTGATCTTTCTGATCCTGGCAGGAG
CAACCGGATCTTTCTGCCTGGGCGGCGTGTTTATCAACGGCCTGGATATCGCCCCAAGGTACTTCGGCTT
TATCAAGGCCTGTTCTACCCTGACAGGCATGATCGGAGGACTGATCGCAAGCACCCTGACAGGCCTGATC
CTGAAGCAGGACCCCGAGAGCGCCTGGTTCAAGACCTTTATCCTGATGGCCGCCATCAATGTGACAGGCC
TGATCTTTTATCTGATCGTGGCCACCGCCGAGATCCAGGATTGGGCCAAGGAGAAGCAGCACACCCGCCT
G
